Addgene plasmid #141640: TFORF0543
Purpose: Lentiviral vector for overexpressing the ZFAT transcription factor ORF with a unique 24-bp barcode. Barcodes facilitate identification of transcription factors in pooled screens.
Depositing lab: Feng Zhang. Depositing organization: Broad Institute. Publication: A transcription factor atlas of directed differentiation. Joung J, Ma S, Tay T, Geiger-Schuller KR, Kirchgatterer PC, Verdine VK, Guo B, Arias-Garcia MA, Allen WE, Singh A, Kuksenko O, Abudayyeh OO, Gootenberg JS, Fu Z, Macrae RK, Buenrostro JD, Regev A, Zhang F. Cell. 2023 Jan 5;186(1):209-229.e26. doi: 10.1016/j.cell.2022.11.026. PubMed 36608654.
Backbone
  Vector backbone: pLX_TRC317
  Backbone manufacturer: Broad Institute Genetic Perturbation Platform
  Backbone size w/o insert (bp): 8264
  Vector type: Mammalian Expression, Lentiviral
  Selectable markers: Puromycin
Growth in bacteria
  Bacterial resistance: Ampicillin, 100 μg/mL
  Growth temperature: 37°C
  Growth strain: NEB Stable
  Copy number: High Copy
Gene/Insert
  Gene/Insert name: ZFAT
  Species: H. sapiens (human)
  Insert size (bp): 3539
  Entrez Gene: ZFAT (a.k.a. AITD3, ZFAT1, ZNF406, KIAA1485, MGC126815, MGC126817)
  Promoter: EF1a
  Cloning method: Unknown
  Sequencing primers: 5′ GGGTGGAGACTGAAGTTAGGCCAG; 3′ CACATAGCGTAAAAGGAGCAACATAG
Terms and licenses: Academic/Nonprofit Terms; Industry Terms: Not Available to Industry
Depositor comments: NM_001174158,ENST00000520356 . The transcription factor ORF portion of this plasmid was synthesized by Genewiz. Please test multiple small colonies in case of plasmid recombination. To make this collection available in a timely manner, a portion of this collection was not fully sequenced by Addgene. If an Addgene verified full plasmid sequence is not available, please contact us prior to placing an order to request the full sequence.
How to cite: TFORF0543 was a gift from Feng Zhang (Addgene plasmid # 141640 ; http://n2t.net/addgene:141640 ; RRID:Addgene_141640)
