[The description below was written by a language model from this plasmid's Addgene catalogue record and pLannotate feature annotations shown in this document.]
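Description:
TFORF0543 is a lentiviral mammalian expression plasmid built on the pLX_TRC317 backbone and designed to overexpress the human transcription factor ZFAT (also known as ZNF406 or ZFAT1) as part of a barcoded transcription factor ORF collection. In bacteria it is maintained through a high-copy ColE1/pUC-type origin and selected with ampicillin via the β-lactamase gene. An f1 origin and remnants of a lac/lacZα cloning region flanked by T7 and T3 promoters are also present in the backbone. The depositor notes that the plasmid can recombine, which is a common concern with LTR-containing vectors.

The viral portion follows a third-generation, self-inactivating layout. An RSV promoter drives a truncated HIV-1 5' LTR, followed by the Ψ packaging signal with a gag fragment, the Rev response element for Rev-dependent nuclear export of the genomic RNA, a cPPT/CTS element, and a ΔU3 3' LTR followed by an SV40 polyadenylation signal. Within this transfer cassette, an SV40 early promoter/origin region sits upstream of the puromycin N-acetyltransferase gene, allowing selection of transduced cells. Downstream, the constitutive EF-1α promoter drives the synthesized ZFAT ORF, and a WPRE follows it to enhance transcript stability and expression.

The record states that the construct carries a unique 24-bp barcode, although the feature table does not annotate it. A short U6 promoter fragment detected between the ORF and the WPRE may simply be a sequence match in that region. The barcode lets this ORF be identified by sequencing in pooled overexpression screens, such as those probing how transcription factors direct cell differentiation.
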