Features (pLannotate 1.2.2; 31 found; start..end, strand, type, name):
      5..231     +  promoter       RSV promoter: Rous sarcoma virus enhancer/promoter
    232..412     +  LTR            5' LTR (truncated): truncated 5' long terminal repeat (LTR) from HIV-1
    459..584     +  misc_feature   HIV-1 Ψ: packaging signal of human immunodeficiency virus type 1
    568..931     +  CDS            HIV-1 gag (fragment): gag protein from human immunodeficiency virus 1; gag
   1077..1310    +  misc_feature   RRE: The Rev response element (RRE) of HIV-1 allows for Rev-dependent mRNA export from the nucleus to the cytoplasm.
   1687..1713    +  CDS            Rev (fragment): human immunodeficiency virus 1 (HIV-1) Rev protein; rev; enhances nuclear export of unspliced and incompletely spliced viral mRNAs
   1720..1743    +  promoter       SV40 promoter (fragment): SV40 early promoter
   1744..1815    +  promoter       SV40 promoter (fragment): SV40 enhancer and early promoter
   1839..1974    +  rep_origin     SV40 ori: SV40 origin of replication
   2020..2616    +  CDS            PuroR (fragment): puromycin N-acetyltransferase; pac from Streptomyces; confers resistance to puromycin
   2665..2782    +  misc_feature   cPPT/CTS: central polypurine tract and central termination sequence of HIV-1
   2847..2913    +  CDS            small t antigen (fragment): SV40 (simian virus 40) small t antigen
   2920..4098    +  promoter       EF-1α promoter: strong constitutive promoter for human elongation factor EF-1α
   4088..7549    +  CDS            ZFAT (fragment): ZFAT_HUMAN - Also known as KIAA1485, ZFAT1, ZNF406. Experimental evidence at protein level: Swiss-Prot protein existence level 1. May be involved in transcriptional regulation. Overexpression causes down-regulation of a number of genes involved in the immune response. Some genes are also up-regulated (By similarity). From Homo sapiens (Human).
   7565..7618    +  promoter       U6 promoter (fragment): RNA polymerase III promoter for human U6 snRNA
   7660..8248    +  misc_feature   WPRE: woodchuck hepatitis virus posttranscriptional regulatory element
   8299..8318    +  misc_feature   cPPT/CTS (fragment): central polypurine tract and central termination sequence of HIV-1
   8320..8553    +  LTR            3' LTR (ΔU3): self-inactivating 3' long terminal repeat (LTR) from HIV-1
   8631..8752    +  polyA_signal   SV40 poly(A) signal: SV40 polyadenylation signal
   8792..8927    +  rep_origin     SV40 ori: SV40 origin of replication
   8948..8966    -  promoter       T7 promoter: promoter for bacteriophage T7 RNA polymerase
   8974..9129    +  CDS            lacZα (fragment): LacZα fragment of β-galactosidase; lacZ fragment
   9134..9562    +  rep_origin     f1 ori (sequence partly withheld): f1 bacteriophage origin of replication; arrow indicates direction of (+) strand synthesis
   9615..9719    +  promoter       AmpR promoter: bla
   9720..10580   +  CDS            AmpR: β-lactamase; bla; confers resistance to ampicillin, carbenicillin, and related antibiotics
  10751..11339   +  rep_origin     ori: high-copy-number ColE1/pMB1/pBR322/pUC origin of replication
  11522..11614   +  CDS            lacI (fragment): lac repressor; lacI; The lac repressor binds to the lac operator to inhibit transcription in E. coli. This inhibition can be relieved by adding lactose or isopropyl-β-D-thiogalactopyranoside (IPTG).
  11627..11648   +  protein_bind   CAP binding site: CAP binding activates transcription in the presence of cAMP. E. coli catabolite activator protein
  11663..11693   +  promoter       lac promoter: promoter for the E. coli lac operon
  11697..11719   +  protein_bind   lac operator (fragment): The lac repressor binds to the lac operator to inhibit transcription in E. coli. This inhibition can be relieved by adding lactose or isopropyl-β-D-thiogalactopyranoside (IPTG). lac repressor encoded by lacI
  11762..11780   +  promoter       T3 promoter: promoter for bacteriophage T3 RNA polymerase
>Addgene plasmid #141640 | TFORF0543 | addgene full sequence | sequence record 399075 | Addgene NGS Result
TTAATGTAGTCTTATGCAATACTCTTGTAGTCTTGCAACATGGTAACGATGAGTTAGCAACATGCCTTAC
AAGGAGAGAAAAAGCACCGTGCATGCCGATTGGTGGAAGTAAGGTGGTACGATCGTGCCTTATTAGGAAG
GCAACAGACGGGTCTGACATGGATTGGACGAACCACTGAATTGCCGCATTGCAGAGATATTGTATTTAAG
TGCCTAGCTCGATACATAAACGGGTCTCTCTGGTTAGACCAGATCTGAGCCTGGGAGCTCTCTGGCTAAC
TAGGGAACCCACTGCTTAAGCCTCAATAAAGCTTGCCTTGAGTGCTTCAAGTAGTGTGTGCCCGTCTGTT
GTGTGACTCTGGTAACTAGAGATCCCTCAGACCCTTTTAGTCAGTGTGGAAAATCTCTAGCAGTGGCGCC
CGAACAGGGACTTGAAAGCGAAAGGGAAACCAGAGGAGCTCTCTCGACGCAGGACTCGGCTTGCTGAAGC
GCGCACGGCAAGAGGCGAGGGGCGGCGACTGGTGAGTACGCCAAAAATTTTGACTAGCGGAGGCTAGAAG
GAGAGAGATGGGTGCGAGAGCGTCAGTATTAAGCGGGGGAGAATTAGATCGCGATGGGAAAAAATTCGGT
TAAGGCCAGGGGGAAAGAAAAAATATAAATTAAAACATATAGTATGGGCAAGCAGGGAGCTAGAACGATT
CGCAGTTAATCCTGGCCTGTTAGAAACATCAGAAGGCTGTAGACAAATACTGGGACAGCTACAACCATCC
CTTCAGACAGGATCAGAAGAACTTAGATCATTATATAATACAGTAGCAACCCTCTATTGTGTGCATCAAA
GGATAGAGATAAAAGACACCAAGGAAGCTTTAGACAAGATAGAGGAAGAGCAAAACAAAAGTAAGACCAC
CGCACAGCAAGCGGCCGCTGATCTTCAGACCTGGAGGAGGAGATATGAGGGACAATTGGAGAAGTGAATT
ATATAAATATAAAGTAGTAAAAATTGAACCATTAGGAGTAGCACCCACCAAGGCAAAGAGAAGAGTGGTG
CAGAGAGAAAAAAGAGCAGTGGGAATAGGAGCTTTGTTCCTTGGGTTCTTGGGAGCAGCAGGAAGCACTA
TGGGCGCAGCGTCAATGACGCTGACGGTACAGGCCAGACAATTATTGTCTGGTATAGTGCAGCAGCAGAA
CAATTTGCTGAGGGCTATTGAGGCGCAACAGCATCTGTTGCAACTCACAGTCTGGGGCATCAAGCAGCTC
CAGGCAAGAATCCTGGCTGTGGAAAGATACCTAAAGGATCAACAGCTCCTGGGGATTTGGGGTTGCTCTG
GAAAACTCATTTGCACCACTGCTGTGCCTTGGAATGCTAGTTGGAGTAATAAATCTCTGGAACAGATTTG
GAATCACACGACCTGGATGGAGTGGGACAGAGAAATTAACAATTACACAAGCTTAATACACTCCTTAATT
GAAGAATCGCAAAACCAGCAAGAAAAGAATGAACAAGAATTATTGGAATTAGATAAATGGGCAAGTTTGT
GGAATTGGTTTAACATAACAAATTGGCTGTGGTATATAAAATTATTCATAATGATAGTAGGAGGCTTGGT
AGGTTTAAGAATAGTTTTTGCTGTACTTTCTATAGTGAATAGAGTTAGGCAGGGATATTCACCATTATCG
TTTCAGACCCACCTCCCAACCCCGAGGGGACCCATGCATTGCATCTCAATTAGTCAGCAACCAGGTGTGG
AAAGTCCCCAGGCTCCCCAGCAGGCAGAAGTATGCAAAGCATGCGTCTCAATTAGTCAGCAACCATAGTC
CCGCCCCTAACTCCGCCCATCCCGCCCCTAACTCCGCCCAGTTCCGCCCATTCTCCGCCCCATGGCTGAC
TAATTTTTTTTATTTATGCAGAGGCCGAGGCCGCCTCGGCCTCTGAGCTATTCCAGAAGTAGTGAGGAGG
CTTTTTTGGAGGCCTAGGCTTTTGCAAAAAGCTTTCTAGAGGTACCACCGGAGCTTACCATGACCGAGTA
CAAGCCCACGGTGCGCCTCGCCACCCGCGACGACGTCCCCAGGGCCGTACGCACCCTCGCCGCCGCGTTC
GCCGACTACCCCGCCACGCGCCACACCGTCGATCCGGACCGCCACATCGAGCGGGTCACCGAGCTGCAAG
AACTCTTCCTCACGCGCGTCGGGCTCGACATCGGCAAGGTGTGGGTCGCGGACGACGGCGCCGCCGTGGC
GGTCTGGACCACGCCGGAGAGCGTCGAAGCGGGGGCGGTGTTCGCCGAGATCGGCCCGCGCATGGCCGAG
TTGAGCGGTTCCCGGCTGGCCGCGCAGCAACAGATGGAAGGCCTCCTGGCGCCGCACCGGCCCAAGGAGC
CCGCGTGGTTCCTGGCCACCGTCGGCGTCTCGCCCGACCACCAGGGCAAGGGTCTGGGCAGCGCCGTCGT
GCTCCCCGGAGTGGAGGCGGCCGAGCGCGCCGGGGTGCCCGCCTTCCTGGAGACCTCCGCGCCCCGCAAC
CTCCCCTTCTACGAGCGGCTCGGCTTCACCGTCACCGCCGACGTCGAGGTGCCCGAAGGACCGCGCACCT
GGTGCATGACCCGCAAGCCCGGTGCCAGTTAACGAATTCTAGATCTTGAGACAAATGGCAGTATTCATCC
ACAATTTTAAAAGAAAAGGGGGGATTGGGGGGTACAGTGCAGGGGAAAGAATAGTAGACATAATAGCAAC
AGACATACAAACTAAAGAATTACAAAAACAAATTACAAAAATTCAAAATTTTCGGGTTTATTACAGGGAC
AGCAGAGATCCACTTTGGCGCCGGCTCGAGGCCTGCAGGTGCAAAGATGGATAAAGTTTTAAACAGAGAG
GAATCTTTGCAGCTAATGGACCTTCTAGGTCTTGAAAGGAGTGGGAATTGGCTCCGGTGCCCGTCAGTGG
GCAGAGCGCACATCGCCCACAGTCCCCGAGAAGTTGGGGGGAGGGGTCGGCAATTGAACCGGTGCCTAGA
GAAGGTGGCGCGGGGTAAACTGGGAAAGTGATGTCGTGTACTGGCTCCGCCTTTTTCCCGAGGGTGGGGG
AGAACCGTATATAAGTGCAGTAGTCGCCGTGAACGTTCTTTTTCGCAACGGGTTTGCCGCCAGAACACAG
GTAAGTGCCGTGTGTGGTTCCCGCGGGCCTGGCCTCTTTACGGGTTATGGCCCTTGCGTGCCTTGAATTA
CTTCCACCTGGCTGCAGTACGTGATTCTTGATCCCGAGCTTCGGGTTGGAAGTGGGTGGGAGAGTTCGAG
GCCTTGCGCTTAAGGAGCCCCTTCGCCTCGTGCTTGAGTTGAGGCCTGGCCTGGGCGCTGGGGCCGCCGC
GTGCGAATCTGGTGGCACCTTCGCGCCTGTCTCGCTGCTTTCGATAAGTCTCTAGCCATTTAAAATTTTT
GATGACCTGCTGCGACGCTTTTTTTCTGGCAAGATAGTCTTGTAAATGCGGGCCAAGATCTGCACACTGG
TATTTCGGTTTTTGGGGCCGCGGGCGGCGACGGGGCCCGTGCGTCCCAGCGCACATGTTCGGCGAGGCGG
GGCCTGCGAGCGCGGCCACCGAGAATCGGACGGGGGTAGTCTCAAGCTGGCCGGCCTGCTCTGGTGCCTG
GCCTCGCGCCGCCGTGTATCGCCCCGCCCTGGGCGGCAAGGCTGGCCCGGTCGGCACCAGTTGCGTGAGC
GGAAAGATGGCCGCTTCCCGGCCCTGCTGCAGGGAGCTCAAAATGGAGGACGCGGCGCTCGGGAGAGCGG
GCGGGTGAGTCACCCACACAAAGGAAAAGGGCCTTTCCGTCCTCAGCCGTCGCTTCATGTGACTCCACGG
AGTACCGGGCGCCGTCCAGGCACCTCGATTAGTTCTCGAGCTTTTGGAGTACGTCGTCTTTAGGTTGGGG
GGAGGGGTTTTATGCGATGGAGTTTCCCCACACTGAGTGGGTGGAGACTGAAGTTAGGCCAGCTTGGCAC
TTGATGTAATTCTCCTTGGAATTTGCCCTTTTTGAGTTTGGATCTTGGTTCATTCTCAAGCCTCAGACAG
TGGTTCAAAGTTTTTTTCTTCCATTTCAGGTGTCGTGAGGCTAGCACCGCCACCATGTGTAAATGTTGTA
ACCTCTTCTCACCAAATCAGTCGGAACTCCTCTCCCACGTTTCAGAGAAGCACATGGAAGAAGGGGTTAA
TGTTGATGAGATTATTATTCCCCTTAGGCCTCTGAGTACACCTGAACCCCCCAACTCAAGCAAAACCGGA
GATGAGTTTTTGGTCATGAAGAGGAAGAGAGGCAGGCCTAAGGGGTCCACGAAGAAGTCCAGCACAGAAG
AGGAGCTGGCAGAAAACATCGTGAGTCCGACTGAGGACAGCCCGCTGGCTCCGGAGGAAGGGAACAGCCT
GCCTCCAAGCAGCTTGGAGTGTAGCAAGTGCTGTCGGAAGTTCTCCAACACGCGCCAGCTGCGGAAGCAC
ATCTGCATTATCGTGCTGAATTTGGGTGAGGAGGAAGGAGAAGCAGGTAACGAGTCTGACCTTGAACTAG
AAAAGAAGTGTAAGGAAGATGATCGGGAAAAAGCCTCGAAAAGACCACGGTCACAGAAAACAGAGAAAGT
CCAGAAGATCTCAGGAAAGGAGGCCAGACAGCTTTCTGGGGCGAAGAAACCCATCATAAGTGTGGTTTTA
ACTGCACACGAAGCAATTCCAGGTGCTACCAAGATTGTGCCAGTGGAGGCTGGGCCCCCTGAAACAGGAG
CTACAAATTCTGAGACCACTTCAGCAGACCTGGTGCCTCGGAGAGGCTACCAGGAATACGCCATTCAGCA
GACACCTTATGAGCAACCAATGAAGTCAAGCAGGCTAGGTCCCACTCAGCTCAAAATCTTCACTTGTGAA
TACTGCAACAAGGTCTTCAAGTTCAAGCACTCGCTGCAGGCCCACCTGAGGATCCACACCAATGAAAAGC
CATACAAGTGCCCCCAGTGCAGCTATGCCAGTGCCATCAAGGCCAACCTCAATGTGCACCTGCGCAAGCA
CACTGGAGAGAAGTTCGCCTGCGACTATTGCTCGTTCACCTGCCTGAGCAAGGGCCACCTCAAGGTGCAC
ATCGAGCGAGTGCACAAGAAGATCAAGCAGCACTGCCGCTTCTGCAAGAAGAAGTACTCTGACGTCAAGA
ACCTCATCAAGCACATCCGAGACGCGCATGACCCACAGGACAAGAAGGTCAAAGAGGCCTTGGACGAGCT
CTGCCTGATGACGAGGGAGGGCAAGCGGCAGCTGCTCTATGACTGCCACATCTGTGAGCGCAAGTTCAAG
AACGAGCTGGACCGTGACCGCCATATGCTGGTCCACGGAGACAAGTGGCCTTTTGCCTGTGAGCTCTGTG
GCCATGGGGCCACCAAGTACCAGGCGCTGGAACTGCATGTCAGGAAGCACCCCTTCGTGTACGTCTGTGC
CGTCTGCCGCAAGAAGTTCGTCAGCTCCATCAGGCTGCGCACCCACATCAAAGAGGTGCACGGGGCTGCC
CAGGAGGCCTTGGTCTTCACCAGTTCCATCAACCAGAGCTTCTGCCTCCTGGAACCTGGTGGGGACATCC
AGCAAGAAGCTCTGGGGGACCAGCTACAGCTGGTGGAAGAGGAGTTTGCCCTCCAGGGCGTGAATGCACT
CAAGGAAGAGGCCTGTCCTGGGGACACTCAGCTGGAGGAGGGCCGGAAGGAGCCGGAGGCCCCTGGGGAA
ATGCCTGCCCCAGCTGTGCACCTGGCCTCCCCGCAGGCCGAAAGCACAGCCCTGCCACCCTGTGAGCTGG
AAACCACCGTGGTCTCCTCCTCAGACCTGCATTCTCAAGAGGTGGTTTCAGATGATTTTTTGTTGAAAAA
TGATACCTCCTCCGCAGAGGCTCATGCTGCTCCTGAGAAGCCCCCAGACATGCAGCACAGAAGCTCAGTC
CAGACGCAAGGTGAAGTGATCACACTACTGCTGTCCAAGGCCCAGAGTGCTGGGTCAGATCAGGAAAGCC
ATGGCGCCCAGAGCCCCCTAGGGGAAGGGCAGAACATGGCTGTGCTTTCAGCTGGTGACCCAGATCCCAG
CAGGTGTCTCAGGTCAAACCCAGCTGAGGCCTCAGACCTCCTCCCTCCAGTAGCTGGTGGTGGGGACACC
ATCACACATCAGCCTGACTCTTGCAAAGCTGCCCCTGAGCACCGGTCAGGCATCACCGCTTTCATGAAGG
TCCTGAACAGTTTACAGAAGAAGCAAATGAACACCAGCTTGTGTGAGCGGATCCGGAAGGTTTATGGAGA
CCTGGAGTGTGAATACTGTGGCAAACTTTTTTGGTACCAAGTGCATTTTGATATGCATGTCCGCACCCAC
ACCCGGGAACATCTGTATTATTGCTCTCAGTGTCATTATTCTTCCATCACCAAAAACTGCCTTAAACGCC
ACGTAATTCAGAAACACAGTAACATCTTGCTGAAGTGTCCCACCGATGGCTGTGACTACTCAACTCCAGA
TAAATATAAGCTACAGGCACATCTTAAAGTTCACACAGCACTGGACAAAAGGAGTTATTCTTGTCCTGTT
TGTGAAAAGTCTTTTTCAGAGGATCGATTGATAAAGTCACATATCAAGACCAACCATCCTGAGGTCTCCA
TGAGCACCATTTCTGAGGTTCTCGGGAGGAGGGTTCAGCTGAAAGGGCTAATTGGAAAGAGAGCCATGAA
ATGCCCATATTGTGACTTTTATTTCATGAAGAATGGCTCAGACCTTCAGCGTCATATTTGGGCTCATGAA
GGTGTGAAGCCCTTCAAGTGTTCTTTGTGTGAGTATGCAACTCGTAGCAAGAGTAACCTCAAGGCTCATA
TGAATCGTCACAGCACTGAGAAAACCCACCTATGTGACATGTGTGGCAAGAAATTCAAATCAAAAGGGAC
ACTGAAAAGTCACAAACTCCTTCACACTGCAGATGGGAAGCAGTTTAAGTGCACGGTGTGTGACTACACA
GCGGCCCAGAAGCCACAGCTGCTGCGGCACATGGAACAGCATGTCTCCTTCAAGCCTTTCCGCTGTGCCC
ATTGCCATTACTCCTGCAACATATCTGGCTCTCTGAAGCGGCACTACAACAGGAAGCACCCTAATGAGGA
GTATGCCAACGTGGGCACCGGGGAGCTGGCAGCGGAGGTGCTCATCCAGCAAGGTGGTTTGAAGTGTCCT
GTTTGCAGCTTTGTATATGGCACCAAATGGGAGTTCAATAGGCACTTGAAGAACAAACATGGCTTGAAGG
TGGTGGAAATTGATGGAGACCCCAAGTGGGAGGTCACCGAGGAGGAGCCCAGCTCCAACCACACGGTCAT
GATCCAGGAGACGGTCCAGCAAGCGTCCGTGGAGCTTGCCGAGCAGCACCACCTGGTGGTGTCCTCCGAC
GACGTGGAGGGCATTGAGACGGTGACTGTCTACACGCAGGGCGGGGAGGCCTCGGAGTTCATCGTCTACG
TGCAGGAGGCCATGCAGCCTGTGGAGGAGCAGGCTGTGGAGCAGCCGGCCCAGGAACTCTAGTAATGAAC
TAGTCCGTAACTTGAAAGTATTTCGATTTCTTGGCTTTATATATCTTGTGGAAAGGACGATAATGAGTAA
ATTTACTCAGCTCGACGCGTTAAGTCGACAATCAACCTCTGGATTACAAAATTTGTGAAAGATTGACTGG
TATTCTTAACTATGTTGCTCCTTTTACGCTATGTGGATACGCTGCTTTAATGCCTTTGTATCATGCTATT
GCTTCCCGTATGGCTTTCATTTTCTCCTCCTTGTATAAATCCTGGTTGCTGTCTCTTTATGAGGAGTTGT
GGCCCGTTGTCAGGCAACGTGGCGTGGTGTGCACTGTGTTTGCTGACGCAACCCCCACTGGTTGGGGCAT
TGCCACCACCTGTCAGCTCCTTTCCGGGACTTTCGCTTTCCCCCTCCCTATTGCCACGGCGGAACTCATC
GCCGCCTGCCTTGCCCGCTGCTGGACAGGGGCTCGGCTGTTGGGCACTGACAATTCCGTGGTGTTGTCGG
GGAAATCATCGTCCTTTCCTTGGCTGCTCGCCTGTGTTGCCACCTGGATTCTGCGCGGGACGTCCTTCTG
CTACGTCCCTTCGGCCCTCAATCCAGCGGACCTTCCTTCCCGCGGCCTGCTGCCGGCTCTGCGGCCTCTT
CCGCGTCTTCGCCTTCGCCCTCAGACGAGTCGGATCTCCCTTTGGGCCGCCTCCCCGCGTCGACTTTAAG
ACCAATGACTTACAAGGCAGCTGTAGATCTTAGCCACTTTTTAAAAGAAAAGGGGGGACTGGAAGGGCTA
ATTCACTCCCAACGAAGACAAGATCTGCTTTTTGCTTGTACTGGGTCTCTCTGGTTAGACCAGATCTGAG
CCTGGGAGCTCTCTGGCTAACTAGGGAACCCACTGCTTAAGCCTCAATAAAGCTTGCCTTGAGTGCTTCA
AGTAGTGTGTGCCCGTCTGTTGTGTGACTCTGGTAACTAGAGATCCCTCAGACCCTTTTAGTCAGTGTGG
AAAATCTCTAGCAGTACGTATAGTAGTTCATGTCATCTTATTATTCAGTATTTATAACTTGCAAAGAAAT
GAATATCAGAGAGTGAGAGGAACTTGTTTATTGCAGCTTATAATGGTTACAAATAAAGCAATAGCATCAC
AAATTTCACAAATAAAGCATTTTTTTCACTGCATTCTAGTTGTGGTTTGTCCAAACTCATCAATGTATCT
TATCATGTCTGGCTCTAGCTATCCCGCCCCTAACTCCGCCCATCCCGCCCCTAACTCCGCCCAGTTCCGC
CCATTCTCCGCCCCATGGCTGACTAATTTTTTTTATTTATGCAGAGGCCGAGGCCGCCTCGGCCTCTGAG
CTATTCCAGAAGTAGTGAGGAGGCTTTTTTGGAGGCCTAGGGACGTACCCAATTCGCCCTATAGTGAGTC
GTATTACGCGCGCTCACTGGCCGTCGTTTTACAACGTCGTGACTGGGAAAACCCTGGCGTTACCCAACTT
AATCGCCTTGCAGCACATCCCCCTTTCGCCAGCTGGCGTAATAGCGAAGAGGCCCGCACCGATCGCCCTT
CCCAACAGTTGCGCAGCCTGAATGGCGAATGGG
[124 nt withheld, positions 9134-9257]
C
[91 nt withheld, positions 9259-9349]
A
[49 nt withheld, positions 9351-9399]
CCTTTGACGTTGGAGTCCACGTTCTTT
[37 nt withheld, positions 9427-9463]
ACCCTATCTCGGTCTATTCTTTTGATTTATAAGGGATTTTGCCGATTTCGGCCTATTGGTTAAAAAATGA
GCTGATTTAACAAAAATTTAACGCGAATTTTAACAAAATATTAACGCTTACAATTTAGGTGGCACTTTTC
GGGGAAATGTGCGCGGAACCCCTATTTGTTTATTTTTCTAAATACATTCAAATATGTATCCGCTCATGAG
ACAATAACCCTGATAAATGCTTCAATAATATTGAAAAAGGAAGAGTATGAGTATTCAACATTTCCGTGTC
GCCCTTATTCCCTTTTTTGCGGCATTTTGCCTTCCTGTTTTTGCTCACCCAGAAACGCTGGTGAAAGTAA
AAGATGCTGAAGATCAGTTGGGTGCACGAGTGGGTTACATCGAACTGGATCTCAACAGCGGTAAGATCCT
TGAGAGTTTTCGCCCCGAAGAACGTTTTCCAATGATGAGCACTTTTAAAGTTCTGCTATGTGGCGCGGTA
TTATCCCGTATTGACGCCGGGCAAGAGCAACTCGGTCGCCGCATACACTATTCTCAGAATGACTTGGTTG
AGTACTCACCAGTCACAGAAAAGCATCTTACGGATGGCATGACAGTAAGAGAATTATGCAGTGCTGCCAT
AACCATGAGTGATAACACTGCGGCCAACTTACTTCTGACAACGATCGGAGGACCGAAGGAGCTAACCGCT
TTTTTGCACAACATGGGGGATCATGTAACTCGCCTTGATCGTTGGGAACCGGAGCTGAATGAAGCCATAC
CAAACGACGAGCGTGACACCACGATGCCTGTAGCAATGGCAACAACGTTGCGCAAACTATTAACTGGCGA
ACTACTTACTCTAGCTTCCCGGCAACAATTAATAGACTGGATGGAGGCGGATAAAGTTGCAGGACCACTT
CTGCGCTCGGCCCTTCCGGCTGGCTGGTTTATTGCTGATAAATCTGGAGCCGGTGAGCGTGGGTCTCGCG
GTATCATTGCAGCACTGGGGCCAGATGGTAAGCCCTCCCGTATCGTAGTTATCTACACGACGGGGAGTCA
GGCAACTATGGATGAACGAAATAGACAGATCGCTGAGATAGGTGCCTCACTGATTAAGCATTGGTAACTG
TCAGACCAAGTTTACTCATATATACTTTAGATTGATTTAAAACTTCATTTTTAATTTAAAAGGATCTAGG
TGAAGATCCTTTTTGATAATCTCATGACCAAAATCCCTTAACGTGAGTTTTCGTTCCACTGAGCGTCAGA
CCCCGTAGAAAAGATCAAAGGATCTTCTTGAGATCCTTTTTTTCTGCGCGTAATCTGCTGCTTGCAAACA
AAAAAACCACCGCTACCAGCGGTGGTTTGTTTGCCGGATCAAGAGCTACCAACTCTTTTTCCGAAGGTAA
CTGGCTTCAGCAGAGCGCAGATACCAAATACTGTTCTTCTAGTGTAGCCGTAGTTAGGCCACCACTTCAA
GAACTCTGTAGCACCGCCTACATACCTCGCTCTGCTAATCCTGTTACCAGTGGCTGCTGCCAGTGGCGAT
AAGTCGTGTCTTACCGGGTTGGACTCAAGACGATAGTTACCGGATAAGGCGCAGCGGTCGGGCTGAACGG
GGGGTTCGTGCACACAGCCCAGCTTGGAGCGAACGACCTACACCGAACTGAGATACCTACAGCGTGAGCT
ATGAGAAAGCGCCACGCTTCCCGAAGGGAGAAAGGCGGACAGGTATCCGGTAAGCGGCAGGGTCGGAACA
GGAGAGCGCACGAGGGAGCTTCCAGGGGGAAACGCCTGGTATCTTTATAGTCCTGTCGGGTTTCGCCACC
TCTGACTTGAGCGTCGATTTTTGTGATGCTCGTCAGGGGGGCGGAGCCTATGGAAAAACGCCAGCAACGC
GGCCTTTTTACGGTTCCTGGCCTTTTGCTGGCCTTTTGCTCACATGTTCTTTCCTGCGTTATCCCCTGAT
TCTGTGGATAACCGTATTACCGCCTTTGAGTGAGCTGATACCGCTCGCCGCAGCCGAACGACCGAGCGCA
GCGAGTCAGTGAGCGAGGAAGCGGAAGAGCGCCCAATACGCAAACCGCCTCTCCCCGCGCGTTGGCCGAT
TCATTAATGCAGCTGGCACGACAGGTTTCCCGACTGGAAAGCGGGCAGTGAGCGCAACGCAATTAATGTG
AGTTAGCTCACTCATTAGGCACCCCAGGCTTTACACTTTATGCTTCCGGCTCGTATGTTGTGTGGAATTG
TGAGCGGATAACAATTTCACACAGGAAACAGCTATGACCATGATTACGCCAAGCGCGCAATTAACCCTCA
CTAAAGGGAACAAAAGCTGGAGCTGCAAGC
