>Addgene plasmid #141640 | TFORF0543 | depositor partial sequence | sequence record 277057 | Insert
ACCGCCACCATGTGTAAATGTTGTAACCTCTTCTCACCAAATCAGTCGGAACTCCTCTCCCACGTTTCAG
AGAAGCACATGGAAGAAGGGGTTAATGTTGATGAGATTATTATTCCCCTTAGGCCTCTGAGTACACCTGA
ACCCCCCAACTCAAGCAAAACCGGAGATGAGTTTTTGGTCATGAAGAGGAAGAGAGGCAGGCCTAAGGGG
TCCACGAAGAAGTCCAGCACAGAAGAGGAGCTGGCAGAAAACATCGTGAGTCCGACTGAGGACAGCCCGC
TGGCTCCGGAGGAAGGGAACAGCCTGCCTCCAAGCAGCTTGGAGTGTAGCAAGTGCTGTCGGAAGTTCTC
CAACACGCGCCAGCTGCGGAAGCACATCTGCATTATCGTGCTGAATTTGGGTGAGGAGGAAGGAGAAGCA
GGTAACGAGTCTGACCTTGAACTAGAAAAGAAGTGTAAGGAAGATGATCGGGAAAAAGCCTCGAAAAGAC
CACGGTCACAGAAAACAGAGAAAGTCCAGAAGATCTCAGGAAAGGAGGCCAGACAGCTTTCTGGGGCGAA
GAAACCCATCATAAGTGTGGTTTTAACTGCACACGAAGCAATTCCAGGTGCTACCAAGATTGTGCCAGTG
GAGGCTGGGCCCCCTGAAACAGGAGCTACAAATTCTGAGACCACTTCAGCAGACCTGGTGCCTCGGAGAG
GCTACCAGGAATACGCCATTCAGCAGACACCTTATGAGCAACCAATGAAGTCAAGCAGGCTAGGTCCCAC
TCAGCTCAAAATCTTCACTTGTGAATACTGCAACAAGGTCTTCAAGTTCAAGCACTCGCTGCAGGCCCAC
CTGAGGATCCACACCAATGAAAAGCCATACAAGTGCCCCCAGTGCAGCTATGCCAGTGCCATCAAGGCCA
ACCTCAATGTGCACCTGCGCAAGCACACTGGAGAGAAGTTCGCCTGCGACTATTGCTCGTTCACCTGCCT
GAGCAAGGGCCACCTCAAGGTGCACATCGAGCGAGTGCACAAGAAGATCAAGCAGCACTGCCGCTTCTGC
AAGAAGAAGTACTCTGACGTCAAGAACCTCATCAAGCACATCCGAGACGCGCATGACCCACAGGACAAGA
AGGTCAAAGAGGCCTTGGACGAGCTCTGCCTGATGACGAGGGAGGGCAAGCGGCAGCTGCTCTATGACTG
CCACATCTGTGAGCGCAAGTTCAAGAACGAGCTGGACCGTGACCGCCATATGCTGGTCCACGGAGACAAG
TGGCCTTTTGCCTGTGAGCTCTGTGGCCATGGGGCCACCAAGTACCAGGCGCTGGAACTGCATGTCAGGA
AGCACCCCTTCGTGTACGTCTGTGCCGTCTGCCGCAAGAAGTTCGTCAGCTCCATCAGGCTGCGCACCCA
CATCAAAGAGGTGCACGGGGCTGCCCAGGAGGCCTTGGTCTTCACCAGTTCCATCAACCAGAGCTTCTGC
CTCCTGGAACCTGGTGGGGACATCCAGCAAGAAGCTCTGGGGGACCAGCTACAGCTGGTGGAAGAGGAGT
TTGCCCTCCAGGGCGTGAATGCACTCAAGGAAGAGGCCTGTCCTGGGGACACTCAGCTGGAGGAGGGCCG
GAAGGAGCCGGAGGCCCCTGGGGAAATGCCTGCCCCAGCTGTGCACCTGGCCTCCCCGCAGGCCGAAAGC
ACAGCCCTGCCACCCTGTGAGCTGGAAACCACCGTGGTCTCCTCCTCAGACCTGCATTCTCAAGAGGTGG
TTTCAGATGATTTTTTGTTGAAAAATGATACCTCCTCCGCAGAGGCTCATGCTGCTCCTGAGAAGCCCCC
AGACATGCAGCACAGAAGCTCAGTCCAGACGCAAGGTGAAGTGATCACACTACTGCTGTCCAAGGCCCAG
AGTGCTGGGTCAGATCAGGAAAGCCATGGCGCCCAGAGCCCCCTAGGGGAAGGGCAGAACATGGCTGTGC
TTTCAGCTGGTGACCCAGATCCCAGCAGGTGTCTCAGGTCAAACCCAGCTGAGGCCTCAGACCTCCTCCC
TCCAGTAGCTGGTGGTGGGGACACCATCACACATCAGCCTGACTCTTGCAAAGCTGCCCCTGAGCACCGG
TCAGGCATCACCGCTTTCATGAAGGTCCTGAACAGTTTACAGAAGAAGCAAATGAACACCAGCTTGTGTG
AGCGGATCCGGAAGGTTTATGGAGACCTGGAGTGTGAATACTGTGGCAAACTTTTTTGGTACCAAGTGCA
TTTTGATATGCATGTCCGCACCCACACCCGGGAACATCTGTATTATTGCTCTCAGTGTCATTATTCTTCC
ATCACCAAAAACTGCCTTAAACGCCACGTAATTCAGAAACACAGTAACATCTTGCTGAAGTGTCCCACCG
ATGGCTGTGACTACTCAACTCCAGATAAATATAAGCTACAGGCACATCTTAAAGTTCACACAGCACTGGA
CAAAAGGAGTTATTCTTGTCCTGTTTGTGAAAAGTCTTTTTCAGAGGATCGATTGATAAAGTCACATATC
AAGACCAACCATCCTGAGGTCTCCATGAGCACCATTTCTGAGGTTCTCGGGAGGAGGGTTCAGCTGAAAG
GGCTAATTGGAAAGAGAGCCATGAAATGCCCATATTGTGACTTTTATTTCATGAAGAATGGCTCAGACCT
TCAGCGTCATATTTGGGCTCATGAAGGTGTGAAGCCCTTCAAGTGTTCTTTGTGTGAGTATGCAACTCGT
AGCAAGAGTAACCTCAAGGCTCATATGAATCGTCACAGCACTGAGAAAACCCACCTATGTGACATGTGTG
GCAAGAAATTCAAATCAAAAGGGACACTGAAAAGTCACAAACTCCTTCACACTGCAGATGGGAAGCAGTT
TAAGTGCACGGTGTGTGACTACACAGCGGCCCAGAAGCCACAGCTGCTGCGGCACATGGAACAGCATGTC
TCCTTCAAGCCTTTCCGCTGTGCCCATTGCCATTACTCCTGCAACATATCTGGCTCTCTGAAGCGGCACT
ACAACAGGAAGCACCCTAATGAGGAGTATGCCAACGTGGGCACCGGGGAGCTGGCAGCGGAGGTGCTCAT
CCAGCAAGGTGGTTTGAAGTGTCCTGTTTGCAGCTTTGTATATGGCACCAAATGGGAGTTCAATAGGCAC
TTGAAGAACAAACATGGCTTGAAGGTGGTGGAAATTGATGGAGACCCCAAGTGGGAGGTCACCGAGGAGG
AGCCCAGCTCCAACCACACGGTCATGATCCAGGAGACGGTCCAGCAAGCGTCCGTGGAGCTTGCCGAGCA
GCACCACCTGGTGGTGTCCTCCGACGACGTGGAGGGCATTGAGACGGTGACTGTCTACACGCAGGGCGGG
GAGGCCTCGGAGTTCATCGTCTACGTGCAGGAGGCCATGCAGCCTGTGGAGGAGCAGGCTGTGGAGCAGC
CGGCCCAGGAACTCTAGTAATGAACTAGTCCGTAACTTGAAAGTATTTCGATTTCTTGGCTTTATATATC
TTGTGGAAAGGACGATAATGAGTAAATTTACTCAGCTCG
