>Addgene plasmid #141640 | TFORF0543 | depositor partial sequence | sequence record 277058 | Barcode
TAATGAGTAAATTTACTCAGCTCG
